Addgene plasmid #157030: pD649-HAsp-NEO1-Fc(DAPA)-AviTag-6xHis
Purpose: Mammalian expression of cell-surface protein extracellular domain fused to Fc(DAPA)-Avi-6xHis. Protein is secreted from cells.
Depositing lab: Chris Garcia. Depositing organization: Stanford University. Publication: A Human IgSF Cell-Surface Interactome Reveals a Complex Network of Protein-Protein Interactions. Wojtowicz WM, Vielmetter J, Fernandes RA, Siepe DH, Eastman CL, Chisholm GB, Cox S, Klock H, Anderson PW, Rue SM, Miller JJ, Glaser SM, Bragstad ML, Vance J, Lam AW, Lesley SA, Zinn K, Garcia KC. Cell. 2020 Aug 20;182(4):1027-1043.e17. doi: 10.1016/j.cell.2020.07.025. PubMed 32822567.
Backbone
  Vector backbone: pD649
  Backbone size w/o insert (bp): 6106
  Vector type: Mammalian Expression
Growth in bacteria
  Bacterial resistance: Ampicillin, 100 μg/mL
  Growth temperature: 37°C
  Growth strain: DH5alpha
  Copy number: High Copy
Gene/Insert
  Gene/Insert name: NEO1
  Species: H. sapiens (human)
  Insert size (bp): 3216
  Mutation: Fc region of human IgG contains D265A and P329A mutations (DAPA)
  Entrez Gene: NEO1 (a.k.a. IGDCC2, NGN, NTN1R2)
  Promoter: CMV/SP6
  Tag / fusion protein: Fc(DAPA)-AviTag-6xHis (C terminal on backbone)
  Cloning method: Restriction Enzyme; 5′ cloning site GCGGCCGC (not destroyed); 3′ cloning site GGCGCGCC (not destroyed)
  Sequencing primers: 5′ ATTTAGGTGACACTATAG; 3′ CACGTACCAGTTGAACTTCACC
Resource information
  A portion of this plasmid was derived from a plasmid made by: synthesis by ThermoFisher
Terms and licenses: Academic/Nonprofit Terms; Industry Terms: Not Available to Industry
Depositor comments: Some plasmids in this collection may have an IS4-like element ISVsa5 family transposase upstream of the CMV promoter.
How to cite: pD649-HAsp-NEO1-Fc(DAPA)-AviTag-6xHis was a gift from Chris Garcia (Addgene plasmid # 157030 ; http://n2t.net/addgene:157030 ; RRID:Addgene_157030)
