[The description below was written by a language model from this plasmid's Addgene catalogue record and pLannotate feature annotations shown in this document.]
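Description:
pD649-HAsp-NEO1-Fc(DAPA)-AviTag-6xHis is a 9.3 kb mammalian expression plasmid built on the pD649 backbone for producing the extracellular domain of human neogenin (NEO1) as a secreted Fc fusion protein. It is maintained in E. coli at high copy through a ColE1/pUC-type origin and selected with ampicillin via a complete β-lactamase gene. The annotation also picks up short remnants of KanR, lacZα, an rrnB terminator and a partial f1 origin, which appear to be backbone vestiges rather than functional parts.

Expression is driven by the CMV immediate-early enhancer and promoter, followed by a fragment of CMV intron A and an SP6 promoter that can serve for in vitro transcription or as a sequencing primer site. The open reading frame begins with a secretion signal: the plasmid name indicates an "HAsp" leader, while the annotation software matches part of this region to a mouse immunoglobulin heavy-chain signal sequence. The NEO1 ectodomain, cloned between retained NotI and AscI sites, follows. NEO1 is an immunoglobulin-superfamily receptor for netrins, RGM proteins and BMPs. It is fused in frame to a human IgG1 Fc carrying the D265A and P329A (DAPA) substitutions, which are generally used to reduce Fc effector binding. According to the catalogue entry, an AviTag for site-specific biotinylation and a 6xHis tag for metal-affinity purification lie at the C terminus, although these were not annotated in the feature table. A bGH polyadenylation signal ends the transcript.

A separate SV40/EM7-driven puromycin resistance cassette with an SV40 poly(A) signal allows selection of transfected mammalian cells. The plasmid belongs to a collection of ectodomain constructs used for screening cell-surface protein–protein interactions. The depositor notes that some members may carry an IS4-like transposase insertion upstream of the CMV promoter, though none is annotated here.
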