Features (pLannotate 1.2.2; 21 found; start..end, strand, type, name):
    119..143     -  CDS            KanR (fragment): aminoglycoside phosphotransferase; aph(3')-Ia; confers resistance to kanamycin
    254..842     +  rep_origin     ori: high-copy-number ColE1/pMB1/pBR322/pUC origin of replication
   1067..1084    +  terminator     rrnB T2 terminator (fragment): transcription terminator T2 from the E. coli rrnB gene
   1109..1128    -  CDS            lacZα (fragment): LacZα fragment of β-galactosidase; lacZ fragment
   1584..1600    +  protein_bind   lac operator: The lac repressor binds to the lac operator to inhibit transcription in E. coli. This inhibition can be relieved by adding lactose or isopropyl-β-D-thiogalactopyranoside (IPTG). lac repressor encoded by lacI
   1843..2146    +  enhancer       CMV enhancer: human cytomegalovirus immediate early enhancer
   2147..2350    +  promoter       CMV promoter: human cytomegalovirus (CMV) immediate early promoter
   2486..2529    +  intron         CMV intron (fragment): modified intron A from human cytomegalovirus
   2581..2599    +  promoter       SP6 promoter: promoter for bacteriophage SP6 RNA polymerase
   2603..2640    +  CDS            IgH signal sequence (fragment): signal sequence from the mouse immunoglobulin heavy chain variable region
   2716..5964    +  CDS            NEO1 (fragment): NEO1_HUMAN - Also known as IGDCC2, NGN. Experimental evidence at protein level: Swiss-Prot protein existence level 1. Multi-functional cell surface receptor regulating cell adhesion in many diverse developmental processes, including neural tube and mammary gland formation, myogenesis and angiogenesis. Receptor for members of the BMP, netrin, and repulsive guidance molecule (RGM) families. Netrin-Neogenin interactions result in a chemoattractive axon guidance response and cell-cell adhesion, the interaction between NEO1/Neogenin and RGMa and RGMb induces a chemorepulsive response. From Homo sap
   5980..6657    +  CDS            IGHG1 (fragment): IGHG1_HUMAN - Experimental evidence at protein level: Swiss-Prot protein existence level 1. Constant region of immunoglobulin heavy chains. Immunoglobulins, also known as antibodies, are membrane-bound or secreted glycoproteins produced by B lymphocytes. In the recognition phase of humoral immunity, the membrane-bound immunoglobulins serve as receptors which, upon binding of a specific antigen, trigger the clonal expansion and differentiation of B lymphocytes into immunoglobulins- secreting plasma cells. Secreted immunoglobulins mediate the effector phase of humoral immunity, which results in
   6872..6983    +  polyA_signal   bGH poly(A) signal: bovine growth hormone polyadenylation signal
   6984..7092    +  rep_origin     f1 ori (fragment): f1 bacteriophage origin of replication; arrow indicates direction of (+) strand synthesis
   7106..7435    +  promoter       SV40 promoter: SV40 enhancer and early promoter
   7483..7530    +  promoter       EM7 promoter: synthetic bacterial promoter&nbsp
   7549..8148    +  CDS            PuroR (fragment): puromycin N-acetyltransferase; pac from Streptomyces; confers resistance to puromycin
   8158..8283    +  CDS            ble (fragment): BLE_KLEPN - Experimental evidence at protein level: Swiss-Prot protein existence level 1. Binding protein with a strong affinity to the bleomycin family of antibiotics. Binds to CL990; an antimitotic-antibiotic compound. From Klebsiella pneumoniae.
   8278..8399    +  polyA_signal   SV40 poly(A) signal: SV40 polyadenylation signal
   8452..9312    -  CDS            AmpR: β-lactamase; bla; confers resistance to ampicillin, carbenicillin, and related antibiotics
   9315..89      -  promoter       AmpR promoter (fragment) (across the origin): bla
>Addgene plasmid #157030 | pD649-HAsp-NEO1-Fc(DAPA)-AviTag-6xHis | depositor full sequence | sequence record 303169 | Full Sequence
TTTCAATATTATTGAAGCATTTATCAGGGTTATTGTCTCATGAGCGGATACATATTTGAATGTATTTAGA
AAAATAAACAAATAGGGGTCAGTGTTACAACCAATTAACCAATTCTGAACATTATCGCGAGCCCATTTAT
ACCTGAATATGGCTCATAACACCCCTTGCTCATGACCAAAATCCCTTAACGTGAGTTACGCGCGCGTCGT
TCCACTGAGCGTCAGACCCCGTAGAAAAGATCAAAGGATCTTCTTGAGATCCTTTTTTTCTGCGCGTAAT
CTGCTGCTTGCAAACAAAAAAACCACCGCTACCAGCGGTGGTTTGTTTGCCGGATCAAGAGCTACCAACT
CTTTTTCCGAAGGTAACTGGCTTCAGCAGAGCGCAGATACCAAATACTGTTCTTCTAGTGTAGCCGTAGT
TAGCCCACCACTTCAAGAACTCTGTAGCACCGCCTACATACCTCGCTCTGCTAATCCTGTTACCAGTGGC
TGCTGCCAGTGGCGATAAGTCGTGTCTTACCGGGTTGGACTCAAGACGATAGTTACCGGATAAGGCGCAG
CGGTCGGGCTGAACGGGGGGTTCGTGCACACAGCCCAGCTTGGAGCGAACGACCTACACCGAACTGAGAT
ACCTACAGCGTGAGCTATGAGAAAGCGCCACGCTTCCCGAAGGGAGAAAGGCGGACAGGTATCCGGTAAG
CGGCAGGGTCGGAACAGGAGAGCGCACGAGGGAGCTTCCAGGGGGAAACGCCTGGTATCTTTATAGTCCT
GTCGGGTTTCGCCACCTCTGACTTGAGCGTCGATTTTTGTGATGCTCGTCAGGGGGGCGGAGCCTATGGA
AAAACGCCAGCAACGCGGCCTTTTTACGGTTCCTGGCCTTTTGCTGGCCTTTTGCTCACATGTTCTTTCC
TGCGTTATCCCCTGATTCTGTGGATAACCGTATTACCGCCTTTGAGTGAGCTGATACCGCTCGCCGCAGC
CGAACGACCGAGCGCAGCGAGTCAGTGAGCGAGGAAGCGGAAGGCGAGAGTAGGGAACTGCCAGGCATCA
AACTAAGCAGAAGGCCCCTGACGGATGGCCTTTTTGCGTTTCTACAAACTCTTTCTGTGTTGTAAAACGA
CGGCCAGTCTTAAGCTCGGGCCCCCTGGGCGGTTCTGATAACGAGTAATCGTTAATCCGCAAATAACGTA
AAAACCCGCTTCGGCGGGTTTTTTTATGGGGGGAGTTTAGGGAAAGAGCATTTGTCAGAATATTTAAGGG
CGCCTGTCACTTTGCTTGATATATGAGAATTATTTAACCTTATAAATGAGAAAAAAGCAACGCACTTTAA
ATAAGATACGTTGCTTTTTCGATTGATGAACACCTATAATTAAACTATTCATCTATTATTTATGATTTTT
TGTATATACAATATTTCTAGTTTGTTAAAGAGAATTAAGAAAATAAATCTCGAAAATAATAAAGGGAAAA
TCAGTTTTTGATATCAAAATTATACATGTCAACGATAATACAAAATATAATACAAACTATAAGATGTTAT
CAGTATTTATTATCATTTAGAATAAATTTTGTGTCGCCCTTAATTGTGAGCGGATAACAATTACGAGCTT
CATGCACAGTGGCGTTGACTCAATATTGGCCATTAGCCATATTATTCATTGGTTATATAGCATAAATCAA
TATTGGCTATTGGCCATTGCATACGTTGTATCTATATCATAATATGTACATTTATATTGGCTCATGTCCA
ATATGACCGCCATGTTGGCATTGATTATTGACTAGTTATTAATAGTAATCAATTACGGGGTCATTAGTTC
ATAGCCCATATATGGAGTTCCGCGTTACATAACTTACGGTAAATGGCCCGCCTGGCTGACCGCCCAACGA
CCCCCGCCCATTGACGTCAATAATGACGTATGTTCCCATAGTAACGCCAATAGGGACTTTCCATTGACGT
CAATGGGTGGAGTATTTACGGTAAACTGCCCACTTGGCAGTACATCAAGTGTATCATATGCCAAGTACGC
CCCCTATTGACGTCAATGACGGTAAATGGCCCGCCTGGCATTATGCCCAGTACATGACCTTATGGGACTT
TCCTACTTGGCAGTACATCTACGTATTAGTCATCGCTATTACCATGGTGATGCGGTTTTGGCAGTACATC
AATGGGCGTGGATAGCGGTTTGACTCACGGGGATTTCCAAGTCTCCACCCCATTGACGTCAATGGGAGTT
TGTTTTGGCACCAAAATCAACGGGACTTTCCAAAATGTCGTAACAACTCCGCCCCATTGACGCAAATGGG
CGGTAGGCGTGTACGGTGGGAGGTCTATATAAGCAGAGCTCGTTTAGTGAACCGTCAGATCGCCTGGAGA
CGCCATCCACGCTGTTTTGACCTCCATAGAAGACACCGGGACCGATCCAGCCTCCGCGGCCGGGAACGGT
GCATTGGAACGCGGATTCCCCGTGCCAAGAGTGACGTAAGTACCGCCTATAGAGTCTATAGGCCCACCCC
CTTGGCTTCGTTAGAACGCGGCTACAATTAATACATAACCTTATGTATCATACACATACGATTTAGGTGA
CACTATAGAATAACATCCACTTTGCCTTTCTCTCCACAGGTGTCCACTCCCAGGTCCAACTGCACCTCGG
TTCTATCGAAAACGCGCCTGCTAGCGCCACCATGAAGACCATCATTGCCCTGAGCTACATCTTCTGCCTG
GTGTTCGCTGCGGCCGCCGCAAGATCTGGATCTGCTCCTCAATCTCCTGGCGCCTCCATCCGGACCTTCA
CACCCTTCTACTTTCTGGTGGAACCCGTGGATACACTGAGCGTGCGGGGAAGCTCTGTGATCCTGAATTG
CAGCGCCTACAGCGAGCCCTCTCCAAAGATCGAGTGGAAGAAGGACGGCACCTTCCTGAACCTGGTGTCC
GACGATAGAAGGCAGCTGCTGCCAGATGGCAGCCTGTTCATCAGCAACGTGGTGCACAGCAAGCACAACA
AGCCCGACGAGGGCTACTATCAGTGTGTGGCCACTGTGGAAAGCCTGGGCACCATCATCAGCAGAACCGC
CAAACTGATTGTGGCCGGACTGCCCAGATTCACCTCTCAGCCTGAGCCTTCTTCTGTGTACGCCGGCAAC
AACGCCATCCTGAACTGCGAAGTGAACGCCGACCTGGTGCCTTTCGTCAGATGGGAGCAGAACAGACAGC
CCCTGCTGCTGGACGACAGAGTGATTAAGCTGCCTAGCGGCATGCTGGTCATCTCCAATGCTACAGAAGG
CGACGGCGGCCTGTACAGATGTGTGGTTGAATCTGGCGGCCCTCCTAAGTACAGCGACGAGGTGGAACTG
AAGGTGCTGCCCGATCCTGAAGTGATCAGCGATCTGGTGTTCCTGAAGCAGCCATCTCCACTCGTCAGAG
TGATCGGCCAGGATGTGGTGCTGCCTTGTGTTGCCTCTGGCCTGCCTACACCTACCATCAAGTGGATGAA
GAACGAGGAAGCCCTGGACACCGAGAGCAGCGAAAGACTGGTTCTGCTTGCCGGCGGAAGCCTGGAAATC
TCCGATGTGACAGAGGACGACGCCGGCACCTATTTCTGTATCGCCGACAACGGCAACGAGACAATTGAGG
CCCAGGCCGAACTGACAGTGCAGGCCCAGCCTGAGTTTCTGAAACAGCCCACCAACATCTACGCCCACGA
GAGCATGGACATCGTGTTCGAGTGTGAAGTGACCGGCAAGCCCACACCTACCGTGAAATGGGTCAAGAAC
GGCGACATGGTCATCCCCAGCGACTACTTCAAGATCGTGAAAGAGCACAATCTGCAGGTCCTGGGACTCG
TGAAGTCCGATGAGGGCTTTTACCAGTGCATTGCCGAGAACGACGTGGGCAATGCTCAAGCCGGCGCTCA
GCTGATCATTCTGGAACATGCCCCTGCCACAACAGGCCCTTTGCCTTCTGCTCCTAGAGATGTGGTGGCC
AGCCTGGTGTCTACCCGGTTTATCAAGCTGACATGGCGGACCCCTGCCAGCGATCCTCATGGCGATAATC
TGACCTACAGCGTGTTCTACACCAAAGAGGGAATCGCCCGCGAGAGAGTGGAAAACACATCTCACCCTGG
CGAGATGCAAGTGACCATCCAGAATCTGATGCCCGCCACCGTGTACATCTTTAGAGTGATGGCCCAGAAC
AAGCACGGCAGCGGAGAATCTAGCGCCCCTCTGAGAGTTGAGACACAGCCTGAAGTTCAGCTGCCCGGAC
CTGCTCCAAATCTGAGAGCCTATGCCGCCTCTCCTACCAGCATCACCGTTACCTGGGAGACACCTGTGTC
CGGCAACGGCGAGATCCAGAACTACAAGCTGTACTACATGGAAAAGGGCACCGACAAAGAACAGGACGTG
GACGTGTCCAGCCACAGCTACACCATCAACGGCCTGAAGAAGTACACCGAGTATAGCTTCAGAGTGGTCG
CCTACAACAAACACGGCCCTGGCGTTAGCACACCTGATGTGGCCGTCAGAACCCTGTCTGATGTGCCATC
TGCCGCTCCTCAGAACCTGAGCCTGGAAGTGCGGAACAGCAAGAGCATCATGATCCACTGGCAGCCTCCA
GCACCAGCCACACAGAATGGCCAGATCACCGGCTACAAGATCCGGTACAGAAAGGCCAGCCGGAAGTCCG
ACGTGACCGAAACACTGGTGTCTGGCACACAGCTGAGCCAGCTGATCGAAGGCCTGGATAGAGGCACCGA
GTACAATTTCAGAGTCGCCGCTCTGACCATCAATGGCACAGGCCCTGCTACAGATTGGCTGTCCGCCGAG
ACATTCGAGAGCGACCTGGATGAGACAAGAGTGCCTGAGGTGCCAAGCTCTCTGCATGTGCGGCCTCTCG
TGACCTCTATCGTGGTGTCTTGGACCCCTCCTGAGAACCAGAATATCGTCGTGCGGGGCTATGCCATCGG
CTACGGAATTGGATCTCCCCACGCACAGACAATCAAGGTGGACTACAAGCAGCGGTACTACACAATCGAG
AATCTGGACCCCAGCAGCCACTACGTGATCACCCTGAAGGCCTTTAACAACGTCGGCGAGGGCATCCCTC
TGTACGAGTCTGCTGTGACCAGACCTCACACCGATACAAGCGAGGTGGACCTGTTCGTGATCAACGCCCC
TTACACACCCGTGCCTGATCCTACACCAATGATGCCTCCAGTGGGCGTGCAGGCCAGCATCCTGTCTCAC
GATACCATCAGAATCACCTGGGCCGACAACAGCCTGCCTAAGCACCAGAAGATCACCGACAGCCGGTACT
ATACCGTGCGCTGGAAAACAAACATCCCCGCCAACACCAAGTACAAGAACGCCAACGCCACCACACTGAG
CTACCTGGTTACAGGCCTGAAGCCTAACACACTGTATGAGTTCAGCGTGATGGTCACCAAGGGCAGAAGA
TCCAGCACCTGGTCTATGACAGCCCACGGCACCACATTCGAGCTGGTGCCTACAAGCCCTCCAAAGGATG
TGACCGTGGTGTCCAAAGAAGGCAAGCCTAAGACCATCATCGTGAATTGGCAGCCACCTAGCGAGGCCAA
CGGCAAGATCACAGGCTATATCATCTACTACAGCACCGACGTGAACGCTGAGATCCACGACTGGGTCATC
GAGCCTGTCGTGGGCAACAGACTGACCCACCAGATCCAAGAGCTGACCCTGGATACCCCGTACTACTTTA
AGATTCAGGCCCGGAACTCCAAAGGCATGGGCCCTATGTCTGAGGCCGTGCAGTTTAGAACCCCTAAGGC
CGACAGCTCCGACAAGATGCCTAATGATCAGGCCAGCGGCAGCGGCGGAAAAGGATCAAGACTTCCTGAT
CTGGGCTCCGATTACAAGCCTCCTATGAGCGGCAGCAATAGCCCTCACGGATCTCCCACCTCTCCACTGG
ACAGCAACATGCTTGGCGCGCCGGGCGGCGACAAGACCCACACCTGCCCCCCCTGCCCAGCTCCAGAACT
GCTGGGAGGGCCTTCCGTGTTCCTGTTCCCCCCCAAGCCCAAGGACACCCTGATGATCAGCAGGACCCCC
GAGGTGACCTGCGTGGTGGTGGCCGTGTCCCACGAGGACCCAGAGGTGAAGTTCAACTGGTACGTGGACG
GCGTGGAGGTGCACAACGCCAAGACCAAGCCCAGAGAGGAGCAGTACAACAGCACCTACAGGGTGGTGTC
CGTGCTGACCGTGCTGCACCAGGACTGGCTGAACGGCAAAGAATACAAGTGCAAAGTCTCCAACAAGGCC
CTGGCTGCCCCAATCGAAAAGACAATCAGCAAGGCCAAGGGCCAGCCACGGGAGCCCCAGGTGTACACCC
TGCCCCCCAGCCGGGAGGAGATGACCAAGAACCAGGTGTCCCTGACCTGTCTGGTGAAGGGCTTCTACCC
CAGCGATATCGCCGTGGAGTGGGAGAGCAACGGCCAGCCCGAGAACAACTACAAGACCACCCCCCCAGTG
CTGGACAGCGACGGCAGCTTCTTCCTGTACAGCAAGCTGACCGTGGACAAGTCCAGGTGGCAGCAGGGCA
ACGTGTTCAGCTGCAGCGTGATGCACGAGGCCCTGCACAACCACTACACCCAGAAGTCCCTGAGCCTGAG
CCCCGGCGGCAGCGGTCTTAATGATATTTTCGAGGCTCAGAAGATTGAGTGGCATGAACACCACCACCAT
CACCACTAAGGCCGGCCTGTAGTCACTGGCACAACGCGTTACCCGGTAAGCCAATCGGGTATACACGGTC
GTCATACTGCAGACAGGGTTCTTCTACTTTGCAAGATAGTCTTGAGTAGTAAAATAAATAGATAGAGAAA
ATCAGCCTCGACTGTGCCTTCTAGTTGCCAGCCATCTGTTGTTTGCCCCTCCCCCGTGCCTTCCTTGACC
CTGGAAGGTGCCACTCCCACTGTCCTTTCCTAATAAAATGAGGAAATTGCATCACAACACTCAACCCTAT
CTCGGTCTATTCTTTTGATTTATAAGGGATTTTGCCGATTTCGGCCTATTGGTTAAAAAATGAGCTGATT
TAACAAAAATTTAACGCGAATTAATTCTGTGGAATGTGTGTCAGTTAGGGTGTGGAAAGTCCCCAGGCTC
CCCAGCAGGCAGAAGTATGCAAAGCATGCATCTCAATTAGTCAGCAACCAGGTGTGGAAAGTCCCCAGGC
TCCCCAGCAGGCAGAAGTATGCAAAGCATGCATCTCAATTAGTCAGCAACCATAGTCCCGCCCCTAACTC
CGCCCATCCCGCCCCTAACTCCGCCCAGTTCCGCCCATTCTCCGCCCCATGGCTGACTAATTTTTTTTAT
TTATGCAGAGGCCGAGGCCGCCTCTGCCTCTGAGCTATTCCAGAAGTAGTGAGGAGGCTTTTTTGGAGGC
CTAGGCTTTTGCAAAAAGCTCCCGGGAGCTTGTATATCCATTTTCGGATCTGATCAGCACGTGTTGACAA
TTAATCATCGGCATAGTATATCGGCATAGTATAATACGACAAGGTGAGGAACTAAACCATGACCGAGTAC
AAGCCCACGGTGCGCCTCGCCACCCGCGACGACGTCCCCAGGGCCGTACGCACCCTCGCCGCCGCGTTCG
CCGACTACCCCGCCACGCGCCACACCGTCGATCCGGACCGCCACATCGAGCGGGTCACCGAGCTGCAAGA
ACTCTTCCTCACGCGCGTCGGGCTCGACATCGGCAAGGTGTGGGTCGCGGACGACGGCGCCGCGGTGGCG
GTCTGGACCACGCCGGAGAGCGTCGAAGCGGGGGCGGTGTTCGCCGAGATCGGCCCGCGCATGGCCGAGT
TGAGCGGTTCCCGGCTGGCCGCGCAGCAACAGATGGAAGGCCTCCTGGCGCCGCACCGGCCCAAGGAGCC
CGCGTGGTTCCTGGCCACCGTCGGCGTCTCGCCCGACCACCAGGGCAAGGGTCTGGGCAGCGCCGTCGTG
CTCCCCGGAGTGGAGGCGGCCGAGCGCGCCGGGGTGCCCGCCTTCCTGGAGACATCCGCGCCCCGCAACC
TCCCCTTCTACGAGCGGCTCGGCTTCACCGTCACCGCCGACGTCGAGGTGCCCGAAGGACCGCGCACCTG
GTGCATGACCCGCAAGCCCGGTGCCTGACACGTGCTACGAGATTTCGATTCCACCGCCGCCTTCTATGAA
AGGTTGGGCTTCGGAATCGTTTTCCGGGACGCCGGCTGGATGATCCTCCAGCGCGGGGATCTCATGCTGG
AGTTCTTCGCCCACCCCAACTTGTTTATTGCAGCTTATAATGGTTACAAATAAAGCAATAGCATCACAAA
TTTCACAAATAAAGCATTTTTTTCACTGCATTCTAGTTGTGGTTTGTCCAAACTCATCAATGTATCTTAT
CATGTCTGTATACCGTCGACCTCTAGCTAGAGCTTGGCGTAATCATGGTCATTACCAATGCTTAATCAGT
GAGGCACCTATCTCAGCGATCTGTCTATTTCGTTCATCCATAGTTGCCTGACTCCCCGTCGTGTAGATAA
CTACGATACGGGAGGGCTTACCATCTGGCCCCAGCGCTGCGATGATACCGCGAGAACCACGCTCACCGGC
TCCGGATTTATCAGCAATAAACCAGCCAGCCGGAAGGGCCGAGCGCAGAAGTGGTCCTGCAACTTTATCC
GCCTCCATCCAGTCTATTAATTGTTGCCGGGAAGCTAGAGTAAGTAGTTCGCCAGTTAATAGTTTGCGCA
ACGTTGTTGCCATCGCTACAGGCATCGTGGTGTCACGCTCGTCGTTTGGTATGGCTTCATTCAGCTCCGG
TTCCCAACGATCAAGGCGAGTTACATGATCCCCCATGTTGTGCAAAAAAGCGGTTAGCTCCTTCGGTCCT
CCGATCGTTGTCAGAAGTAAGTTGGCCGCAGTGTTATCACTCATGGTTATGGCAGCACTGCATAATTCTC
TTACTGTCATGCCATCCGTAAGATGCTTTTCTGTGACTGGTGAGTACTCAACCAAGTCATTCTGAGAATA
GTGTATGCGGCGACCGAGTTGCTCTTGCCCGGCGTCAATACGGGATAATACCGCGCCACATAGCAGAACT
TTAAAAGTGCTCATCATTGGAAAACGTTCTTCGGGGCGAAAACTCTCAAGGATCTTACCGCTGTTGAGAT
CCAGTTCGATGTAACCCACTCGTGCACCCAACTGATCTTCAGCATCTTTTACTTTCACCAGCGTTTCTGG
GTGAGCAAAAACAGGAAGGCAAAATGCCGCAAAAAAGGGAATAAGGGCGACACGGAAATGTTGAATACTC
ATATTCTTCCTT
