>Addgene plasmid #157030 | pD649-HAsp-NEO1-Fc(DAPA)-AviTag-6xHis | depositor partial sequence | sequence record 303170 | insert (extracellular domain)
GCAAGATCTGGATCTGCTCCTCAATCTCCTGGCGCCTCCATCCGGACCTTCACACCCTTCTACTTTCTGG
TGGAACCCGTGGATACACTGAGCGTGCGGGGAAGCTCTGTGATCCTGAATTGCAGCGCCTACAGCGAGCC
CTCTCCAAAGATCGAGTGGAAGAAGGACGGCACCTTCCTGAACCTGGTGTCCGACGATAGAAGGCAGCTG
CTGCCAGATGGCAGCCTGTTCATCAGCAACGTGGTGCACAGCAAGCACAACAAGCCCGACGAGGGCTACT
ATCAGTGTGTGGCCACTGTGGAAAGCCTGGGCACCATCATCAGCAGAACCGCCAAACTGATTGTGGCCGG
ACTGCCCAGATTCACCTCTCAGCCTGAGCCTTCTTCTGTGTACGCCGGCAACAACGCCATCCTGAACTGC
GAAGTGAACGCCGACCTGGTGCCTTTCGTCAGATGGGAGCAGAACAGACAGCCCCTGCTGCTGGACGACA
GAGTGATTAAGCTGCCTAGCGGCATGCTGGTCATCTCCAATGCTACAGAAGGCGACGGCGGCCTGTACAG
ATGTGTGGTTGAATCTGGCGGCCCTCCTAAGTACAGCGACGAGGTGGAACTGAAGGTGCTGCCCGATCCT
GAAGTGATCAGCGATCTGGTGTTCCTGAAGCAGCCATCTCCACTCGTCAGAGTGATCGGCCAGGATGTGG
TGCTGCCTTGTGTTGCCTCTGGCCTGCCTACACCTACCATCAAGTGGATGAAGAACGAGGAAGCCCTGGA
CACCGAGAGCAGCGAAAGACTGGTTCTGCTTGCCGGCGGAAGCCTGGAAATCTCCGATGTGACAGAGGAC
GACGCCGGCACCTATTTCTGTATCGCCGACAACGGCAACGAGACAATTGAGGCCCAGGCCGAACTGACAG
TGCAGGCCCAGCCTGAGTTTCTGAAACAGCCCACCAACATCTACGCCCACGAGAGCATGGACATCGTGTT
CGAGTGTGAAGTGACCGGCAAGCCCACACCTACCGTGAAATGGGTCAAGAACGGCGACATGGTCATCCCC
AGCGACTACTTCAAGATCGTGAAAGAGCACAATCTGCAGGTCCTGGGACTCGTGAAGTCCGATGAGGGCT
TTTACCAGTGCATTGCCGAGAACGACGTGGGCAATGCTCAAGCCGGCGCTCAGCTGATCATTCTGGAACA
TGCCCCTGCCACAACAGGCCCTTTGCCTTCTGCTCCTAGAGATGTGGTGGCCAGCCTGGTGTCTACCCGG
TTTATCAAGCTGACATGGCGGACCCCTGCCAGCGATCCTCATGGCGATAATCTGACCTACAGCGTGTTCT
ACACCAAAGAGGGAATCGCCCGCGAGAGAGTGGAAAACACATCTCACCCTGGCGAGATGCAAGTGACCAT
CCAGAATCTGATGCCCGCCACCGTGTACATCTTTAGAGTGATGGCCCAGAACAAGCACGGCAGCGGAGAA
TCTAGCGCCCCTCTGAGAGTTGAGACACAGCCTGAAGTTCAGCTGCCCGGACCTGCTCCAAATCTGAGAG
CCTATGCCGCCTCTCCTACCAGCATCACCGTTACCTGGGAGACACCTGTGTCCGGCAACGGCGAGATCCA
GAACTACAAGCTGTACTACATGGAAAAGGGCACCGACAAAGAACAGGACGTGGACGTGTCCAGCCACAGC
TACACCATCAACGGCCTGAAGAAGTACACCGAGTATAGCTTCAGAGTGGTCGCCTACAACAAACACGGCC
CTGGCGTTAGCACACCTGATGTGGCCGTCAGAACCCTGTCTGATGTGCCATCTGCCGCTCCTCAGAACCT
GAGCCTGGAAGTGCGGAACAGCAAGAGCATCATGATCCACTGGCAGCCTCCAGCACCAGCCACACAGAAT
GGCCAGATCACCGGCTACAAGATCCGGTACAGAAAGGCCAGCCGGAAGTCCGACGTGACCGAAACACTGG
TGTCTGGCACACAGCTGAGCCAGCTGATCGAAGGCCTGGATAGAGGCACCGAGTACAATTTCAGAGTCGC
CGCTCTGACCATCAATGGCACAGGCCCTGCTACAGATTGGCTGTCCGCCGAGACATTCGAGAGCGACCTG
GATGAGACAAGAGTGCCTGAGGTGCCAAGCTCTCTGCATGTGCGGCCTCTCGTGACCTCTATCGTGGTGT
CTTGGACCCCTCCTGAGAACCAGAATATCGTCGTGCGGGGCTATGCCATCGGCTACGGAATTGGATCTCC
CCACGCACAGACAATCAAGGTGGACTACAAGCAGCGGTACTACACAATCGAGAATCTGGACCCCAGCAGC
CACTACGTGATCACCCTGAAGGCCTTTAACAACGTCGGCGAGGGCATCCCTCTGTACGAGTCTGCTGTGA
CCAGACCTCACACCGATACAAGCGAGGTGGACCTGTTCGTGATCAACGCCCCTTACACACCCGTGCCTGA
TCCTACACCAATGATGCCTCCAGTGGGCGTGCAGGCCAGCATCCTGTCTCACGATACCATCAGAATCACC
TGGGCCGACAACAGCCTGCCTAAGCACCAGAAGATCACCGACAGCCGGTACTATACCGTGCGCTGGAAAA
CAAACATCCCCGCCAACACCAAGTACAAGAACGCCAACGCCACCACACTGAGCTACCTGGTTACAGGCCT
GAAGCCTAACACACTGTATGAGTTCAGCGTGATGGTCACCAAGGGCAGAAGATCCAGCACCTGGTCTATG
ACAGCCCACGGCACCACATTCGAGCTGGTGCCTACAAGCCCTCCAAAGGATGTGACCGTGGTGTCCAAAG
AAGGCAAGCCTAAGACCATCATCGTGAATTGGCAGCCACCTAGCGAGGCCAACGGCAAGATCACAGGCTA
TATCATCTACTACAGCACCGACGTGAACGCTGAGATCCACGACTGGGTCATCGAGCCTGTCGTGGGCAAC
AGACTGACCCACCAGATCCAAGAGCTGACCCTGGATACCCCGTACTACTTTAAGATTCAGGCCCGGAACT
CCAAAGGCATGGGCCCTATGTCTGAGGCCGTGCAGTTTAGAACCCCTAAGGCCGACAGCTCCGACAAGAT
GCCTAATGATCAGGCCAGCGGCAGCGGCGGAAAAGGATCAAGACTTCCTGATCTGGGCTCCGATTACAAG
CCTCCTATGAGCGGCAGCAATAGCCCTCACGGATCTCCCACCTCTCCACTGGACAGCAACATGCTT
